Addgene plasmid #119275: pJMP1354
Purpose: for cloning new sgRNAs
Depositing lab: Carol Gross & Jason Peters & Oren Rosenberg. Depositing organization: University of California, San Francisco (UCSF). Publication: Enabling genetic analysis of diverse bacteria with Mobile-CRISPRi. Peters JM, Koo BM, Patino R, Heussler GE, Hearne CC, Qu J, Inclan YF, Hawkins JS, Lu CHS, Silvis MR, Harden MM, Osadnik H, Peters JE, Engel JN, Dutton RJ, Grossman AD, Gross CA, Rosenberg OS. Nat Microbiol. 2019 Jan 7. pii: 10.1038/s41564-018-0327-z. doi: 10.1038/s41564-018-0327-z. PubMed 30617347.
Backbone
  Vector backbone: R6Kgamma
  Vector type: Bacterial Expression
  Selectable markers: Trimethoprim
Growth in bacteria
  Bacterial resistance: Ampicillin, 100 μg/mL
  Growth temperature: 37°C
  Growth strain: BW25141
  Copy number: High Copy
Gene/Insert
  Gene/Insert name: dcas9
  Mutation: D10A and H840A
  Cloning method: Gibson Cloning
Terms and licenses: Academic/Nonprofit Terms; Industry Terms: Not Available to Industry
How to cite: pJMP1354 was a gift from Carol Gross & Jason Peters & Oren Rosenberg (Addgene plasmid # 119275 ; http://n2t.net/addgene:119275 ; RRID:Addgene_119275)
