[The description below was written by a language model from this plasmid's Addgene catalogue record and pLannotate feature annotations shown in this document.]
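Description:
pJMP1354 is a Mobile-CRISPRi vector built on an R6Kγ backbone and intended as a recipient for cloning new sgRNAs. Its R6K γ origin requires the pi initiator protein, so it replicates only in pir-expressing E. coli hosts and behaves as a suicide plasmid elsewhere. An incP oriT allows it to be mobilised by conjugation into other bacteria. The backbone carries AmpR (β-lactamase) for ampicillin selection during propagation. Several short hits in the annotation (p15A ori, CmR, rop, bom, lacZα, λ integrase fragments) look like cloning remnants rather than functional parts.

The payload sits between the Tn7L and Tn7R ends of a mini-Tn7 element, so the whole cassette can be transposed into a recipient chromosome when Tn7 transposase functions are supplied; the record does not show those genes on this plasmid. Inside the transposon is S. pyogenes Cas9 carrying D10A and H840A, the nuclease-dead dcas9, fused at its C-terminus to a 3xMyc tag. It lies downstream of a hybrid promoter region annotated as a PLtetO-1 fragment with a lac operator. A second lac operator precedes an sgRNA scaffold (annotated as a tracrRNA fragment), where new guide spacers would be inserted. A full lacI gene under the lacIq promoter supplies repressor, which points to IPTG-inducible control of both components.

A trimethoprim resistance gene (dhfrIIb) driven by the integron Pc promoter selects for integrants. It is flanked by FRT sites, so FLP recombinase can remove the marker afterwards. rrnB T1 and lambda t0 terminators insulate the cassette. The construct is typically used for programmable transcriptional knockdown in diverse bacteria.
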