Features (pLannotate 1.2.2; 32 found; start..end, strand, type, name):
     65..119     +  CDS            lacI (fragment): lac repressor; lacI; The lac repressor binds to the lac operator to inhibit transcription in E. coli. This inhibition can be relieved by adding lactose or isopropyl-β-D-thiogalactopyranoside (IPTG).
    152..317     +  mobile_element Tn7L: mini-Tn7 element (left end of the Tn7 transposon) Tn7
    472..561     -  CDS            3xMyc: 3 tandem Myc epitope tags
    571..4674    -  CDS            Cas9: Cas9 (Csn1) endonuclease from the Streptococcus pyogenes Type II CRISPR/Cas system generates RNA-guided double strand breaks in DNA
   4695..4716    -  promoter       PLtetO-1 promoter (fragment): modified phage lambda PL promoter with tet operator sites (Lutz and Bujard, 1997)
   4716..4733    -  protein_bind   lac operator (fragment): The lac repressor binds to the lac operator to inhibit transcription in E. coli. This inhibition can be relieved by adding lactose or isopropyl-β-D-thiogalactopyranoside (IPTG). lac repressor encoded by lacI
   4790..4909    +  rep_origin     p15A ori (fragment): Plasmids containing the medium-copy-number p15A origin of replication can be propagated in E. coli cells that contain a second plasmid with the ColE1 origin.
   5114..5191    +  promoter       lacIq promoter: lacI (mutant); In the lacIq allele, a single base change in the promoter boosts expression of the lacI gene about 10-fold.
   5192..6274    +  CDS            lacI: lac repressor; lacI; The lac repressor binds to the lac operator to inhibit transcription in E. coli. This inhibition can be relieved by adding lactose or isopropyl-β-D-thiogalactopyranoside (IPTG).
   6287..6308    +  protein_bind   CAP binding site: CAP binding activates transcription in the presence of cAMP. E. coli catabolite activator protein
   6379..6465    +  ncRNA          Thr leader (fragment): Accession: RF00506 - Threonine operon leader
   6558..6575    +  protein_bind   lac operator (fragment): The lac repressor binds to the lac operator to inhibit transcription in E. coli. This inhibition can be relieved by adding lactose or isopropyl-β-D-thiogalactopyranoside (IPTG). lac repressor encoded by lacI
   6645..6712    +  misc_RNA       tracrRNA (fragment): trans-activating CRISPR RNA for the Streptococcus pyogenes CRISPR/Cas9 system
   6997..7044    -  protein_bind   FRT: FLP-mediated recombination occurs in the 8-bp core sequence TCTAGAAA (Turan and Bode, 2011). FLP recombinase from the Saccharomyces cerevisiae 2μ plasmid
   7135..7163    +  promoter       Pc promoter: intI1 (promoter lies within the coding sequence); class 1 integron promoter
   7339..7405    +  ncRNA          AAC AAD leader (fragment): Accession: RF02912 - putative aminoglycoside riboswitch / attI site
   7489..7725    +  CDS            TpR: E. coli plasmid-associated dihydrofolate reductase; dhfrIIb from plasmid R388; confers resistance to trimethoprim
   7793..7826    -  protein_bind   FRT (minimal): supports FLP-mediated excision but not integration (Turan and Bode, 2011) FLP recombinase from the Saccharomyces cerevisiae 2μ plasmid
   7891..7977    -  terminator     rrnB T1 terminator: Escherichia coli rrnB; transcription terminator T1 from the E. coli rrnB gene
   8041..8070    -  CDS            CmR (fragment): chloramphenicol acetyltransferase confers resistance to chloramphenicol
   8080..8174    -  terminator     lambda t0 terminator: transcription terminator from phage lambda
   8195..8219    +  misc_feature   MCS (fragment): pBluescript multiple cloning site
   8223..8421    +  mobile_element Tn7R (fragment): mini-Tn7 element (right end of the Tn7 transposon) Tn7
   8493..8561    +  CDS            lacZα (fragment): LacZα fragment of β-galactosidase; lacZ fragment
   8567..8666    -  misc_feature   bom (fragment): basis of mobility region from pBR322
   8768..8803    -  CDS            rop (fragment): Rop protein, which maintains plasmids at low copy number; rop
   8898..9002    +  promoter       AmpR promoter: bla
   9003..9863    +  CDS            AmpR: β-lactamase; bla; confers resistance to ampicillin, carbenicillin, and related antibiotics
  10036..10061   +  CDS            bla(M) (fragment): β-lactamase lacking the signal sequence; bla(M); allows cytosolic expression of β-lactamase
  10164..10552   +  rep_origin     R6K γ ori: γ replication origin from E. coli plasmid R6K; requires the R6K initiator protein pi for replication
  10563..10602   +  CDS            λ integrase (fragment): integrase from phage λ; int
  10821..10929   +  oriT           oriT: incP origin of transfer
>Addgene plasmid #119275 | pJMP1354 | addgene full sequence | sequence record 232921 | Addgene NGS Result
CTGATACCGCTCGCCGCAGCCGAACGACCGAGCGCAGCGGGTCAGTGAGCGAGGAAGCGGAAGAGCGCCC
AATACGCAAACCGCCTCTCCCCGCGCGTTGGCCGATTCATTAATGCAGCGCCCAAACATAACAGGAAGAA
AAATGCCCCGCTGTGGGCGGACAAAATAGTTGGGAACTGGGAGGGGTGGAAATGGAGTTTTTAAGGATTA
TTTAGGGAAGAGTGACAAAATAGATGGGAACTGGGTGTAGCGTCGTAAGCTAATACGAAAATTAAAAATG
ACAAAATAGTTTGGAACTAGATTTCACTTATCTGGTTCTTGAGGCGGTTAAAAGAGCCGTACTCTTCTCC
GATGTCGACTAGGCCATGATGCTCATTCTGTGGGACCAAAACGAAAAAACACCCTTTCGGGTGTCTTTTC
TGGAATTTGGTACCGAGGCTGCAAGTCCCATTAAGGAGGCGCGCCTTATTACAGATCTTCCTCAGAGATG
AGCTTCTGTTCCAGATCTTCTTCTGAAATCAACTTTTGTTCCAGATCTTCTTCAGAGATGAGTTTCTGCT
CCGCGGCCGCGTCGCCTCCCAGCTGAGACAGGTCGATCCGTGTCTCGTACAGGCCGGTGATGCTCTGGTG
GATCAGGGTGGCGTCCAGCACCTCTTTGGTGCTGGTGTACCTCTTCCGGTCGATGGTGGTGTCAAAGTAC
TTGAAGGCGGCAGGGGCTCCCAGATTGGTCAGGGTAAACAGGTGGATGATATTCTCGGCCTGCTCTCTGA
TAGGCTTGTCTCTGTGCTTGTTGTAGGCGCTCAGCACCTTGTCCAGATTAGCGTCGGCCAGGATCACTCT
CTTGGAGAACTCGCTGATCTGCTCGATGATCTCGTCCAGGTAGTGTTTGTGCTGTTCCACAAACAGCTGT
TTCTGCTCATTATCCTCGGGGGAGCCCTTCAGCTTCTCATAGTGGCTGGCCAGGTACAGGAAGTTCACAT
ATTTGGAGGGCAGGGCCAGTTCGTTTCCCTTCTGCAGTTCGCCGGCAGAGGCCAGCATTCTCTTCCGGCC
GTTTTCCAGCTCGAACAGGGAGTACTTAGGCAGCTTGATGATCAGGTCCTTTTTCACTTCTTTGTAGCCC
TTGGCTTCCAGAAAGTCGATGGGATTCTTCTCGAAGCTGCTTCTTTCCATGATGGTGATCCCCAGCAGCT
CTTTCACACTCTTCAGTTTCTTGGACTTGCCCTTTTCCACTTTGGCCACCACCAGCACAGAATAGGCCAC
GGTGGGGCTGTCGAAGCCGCCGTACTTCTTAGGGTCCCAGTCCTTCTTTCTGGCGATCAGCTTGTCGCTG
TTCCTCTTGGGCAGGATAGACTCTTTGCTGAAGCCGCCTGTCTGCACCTCGGTCTTTTTCACGATATTCA
CTTGGGGCATAGACAGCACTTTCCGCACGGTGGCAAAGTCCCGGCCCTTATCCCACACGATCTCGCCTGT
TTCGCCGTTTGTCTCGATCAGAGGCCGCTTCCGGATCTCGCCGTTGGCCAGGGTAATCTCGGTCTTGAAA
AAGTTCATGATGTTGCTGTAGAAGAAGTACTTGGCGGTAGCCTTGCCGATTTCCTGCTCGCTCTTGGCGA
TCATCTTCCGCACGTCGTACACCTTGTAGTCGCCGTACACGAACTCGCTTTCCAGCTTAGGGTACTTTTT
GATCAGGGCGGTTCCCACGACGGCGTTCAGGTAGGCGTCGTGGGCGTGGTGGTAGTTGTTGATCTCGCGC
ACTTTGTAAAACTGGAAATCCTTCCGGAAATCGGACACCAGCTTGGACTTCAGGGTGATCACTTTCACTT
CCCGGATCAGTTTGTCGTTCTCGTCGTACTTAGTGTTCATCCGGGAGTCCAGGATCTGTGCCACGTGCTT
TGTGATCTGCCGGGTTTCCACCAGCTGTCTCTTGATGAAGCCGGCCTTATCCAGTTCGCTCAGGCCGCCT
CTCTCGGCCTTGGTCAGATTGTCGAACTTCCTCTGGGTAATCAGCTTGGCATTCAGCAGCTGGCGCCAGT
AGTTCTTCATCTTCTTCACGACCTCTTCGGAGGGCACGTTGTCGCTCTTGCCCCGGTTCTTGTCGCTCCG
AGTCAGCACTTTGTTATCGATGGAGTCGTCCTTCAGAAAGCTCTGAGGCACGATAGCGTCCACATCGTAG
TCGGACAGCCGGTTGATGTCCAGTTCCTGGTCCACGTACATATCCCGCCCATTCTGCAGGTAGTACAGGT
ACAGCTTCTCGTTCTGCAGCTGGGTGTTTTCCACGGGGTGTTCTTTCAGGATCTGGCTGCCCAGCTCTTT
GATGCCCTCTTCGATCCGCTTCATTCTCTCGCGGCTGTTCTTCTGTCCCTTCTGGGTGGTCTGGTTCTCT
CTGGCCATTTCGATCACGATGTTCTCGGGCTTGTGCCGGCCCATCACTTTCACGAGCTCGTCCACCACCT
TCACTGTCTGCAGGATGCCCTTCTTAATGGCGGGGCTGCCGGCCAGATTGGCAATGTGCTCGTGCAGGCT
ATCGCCCTGGCCGGACACCTGGGCTTTCTGGATGTCCTCTTTAAAGGTCAGGCTGTCGTCGTGGATCAGC
TGCATGAAGTTTCTGTTGGCGAAGCCGTCGGACTTCAGGAAATCCAGGATTGTCTTGCCGGACTGCTTGT
CCCGGATGCCGTTGATCAGCTTCCGGCTCAGCCTGCCCCAGCCGGTGTATCTCCGCCGCTTCAGCTGCTT
CATCACTTTGTCGTCGAACAGGTGGGCATAGGTTTTCAGCCGTTCCTCGATCATCTCTCTGTCCTCAAAC
AGTGTCAGGGTCAGCACGATATCTTCCAGAATGTCCTCGTTTTCCTCATTGTCCAGGAAGTCCTTGTCCT
TGATAATTTTCAGCAGATCGTGGTATGTGCCCAGGGAGGCGTTGAACCGATCTTCCACGCCGGAGATTTC
CACGGAGTCGAAGCACTCGATTTTCTTGAAGTAGTCCTCTTTCAGCTGCTTCACGGTCACTTTCCGGTTG
GTCTTGAACAGCAGGTCCACGATGGCTTTTTTCTGCTCGCCGCTCAGGAAGGCGGGCTTTCTCATTCCCT
CGGTCACGTATTTCACTTTGGTCAGCTCGTTGTACACGGTGAAGTACTCGTACAGCAGGCTGTGCTTGGG
CAGCACCTTCTCGTTGGGCAGGTTCTTATCGAAGTTGGTCATCCGCTCGATGAAGCTCTGGGCGCTGGCG
CCCTTGTCCACCACTTCCTCGAAGTTCCAGGGGGTGATGGTTTCCTCGCTCTTTCTGGTCATCCAGGCGA
ATCTGCTGTTTCCCCTGGCCAGAGGGCCCACGTAGTAGGGGATGCGGAAGGTCAGGATCTTCTCGATCTT
TTCCCGGTTGTCCTTCAGGAATGGGTAAAAATCTTCCTGCCGCCGCAGAATGGCGTGCAGCTCTCCCAGG
TGGATCTGGTGGGGGATGCTGCCGTTGTCGAAGGTCCGCTGCTTCCGCAGCAGGTCCTCTCTGTTCAGCT
TCACGAGCAGTTCCTCGGTGCCGTCCATCTTTTCCAGGATGGGCTTGATGAACTTGTAGAACTCTTCCTG
GCTGGCTCCGCCATCGATGTAGCCGGCGTAGCCGTTCTTGCTCTGGTCGAAGAAAATCTCTTTGTACTTC
TCAGGCAGCTGCTGCCGCACGAGAGCTTTCAGCAGGGTCAGGTCCTGGTGGTGCTCGTCGTATCTCTTGA
TCATAGAGGCGCTCAGGGGGGCCTTGGTGATCTCGGTGTTCACTCTCAGGATGTCGCTCAGCAGGATGGC
GTCGGACAGGTTCTTGGCGGCCAGAAACAGGTCGGCGTACTGGTCGCCGATCTGGGCCAGCAGGTTGTCC
AGGTCGTCGTCGTAGGTGTCCTTGCTCAGCTGCAGTTTGGCATCCTCGGCCAGGTCGAAGTTGCTCTTGA
AGTTGGGGGTCAGGCCCAGGCTCAGGGCAATCAGGTTGCCGAACAGGCCATTCTTCTTCTCGCCGGGCAG
CTGGGCGATCAGATTTTCCAGCCGTCTGCTCTTGCTCAGTCTGGCAGACAGGATGGCCTTGGCGTCCACG
CCGCTGGCGTTGATGGGGTTTTCCTCGAACAGCTGGTTGTAGGTCTGCACCAGCTGGATGAACAGCTTGT
CCACGTCGCTGTTGTCGGGGTTCAGGTCGCCCTCGATCAGGAAGTGGCCCCGGAACTTGATCATGTGGGC
CAGGGCCAGATAGATCAGCCGCAGGTCGGCCTTGTCGGTGCTGTCCACCAGTTTCTTTCTCAGGTGGTAG
ATGGTGGGGTACTTCTCGTGGTAGGCCACCTCGTCCACGATGTTGCCGAAGATGGGGTGCCGCTCGTGCT
TCTTATCCTCTTCCACCAGGAAGGACTCTTCCAGTCTGTGGAAGAAGCTGTCGTCCACCTTGGCCATCTC
GTTGCTGAAGATCTCTTGCAGATAGCAGATCCGGTTCTTCCGTCTGGTGTATCTTCTTCTGGCGGTTCTC
TTCAGCCGGGTGGCCTCGGCTGTTTCTCCGCTGTCGAACAGCAGGGCGCCGATCAGGTTCTTCTTGATGC
TGTGCCGGTCGGTGTTGCCCAGCACCTTGAATTTCTTGCTGGGCACCTTGTACTCGTCGGTGATCACGGC
CCAGCCCACAGAGTTGGTGCCGATGGCCAGGCCGATGCTGTACTTCTTGTCCATACTAGTTTTCCTGTGT
GAAACCTGCTGATGTGCTCAGTATCTTGTTATCCGCTCACAATGTCAATGTTATCCGCTCACATTTATAA
TATTTTATCTGATTAATAAGATGATCTTCTTGAGATCGTTTTGGTCTGCGCGTAATCTCTTGCTCTGAAA
ACGAAAAAACCGCCTTGCAGGGCGGTTTTTCGAAGGTTCTCTGAGCTACCAACTCTTTGAACCGAGGTAA
CTGGCTTGGTGATAAGCTGTCAAACCAGATCAATTCGCACTAGTCTGCAGACGTAAAAAAAGCGGCGTGG
TTAGCCGCTTTTTTAATTGCCGGAGCGCAATAAAAAAGCCCCCGGAAGGTGATCTTCCGGGGGCTTTCTC
ATGCGTTGCTTGTATTGAAAATGGGGGCCATGCCTACCTATCTGCCTCCCGGGAAGCGGCATGCATTTAC
GTTGACACCATCGAATGGTGCAAAACCTTTCGCGGTATGGCATGATAGCGCCCGGAAGAGAGTCAATTCA
GGGTGGTGAATGTGAAACCAGTAACGTTATACGATGTCGCAGAGTATGCCGGTGTCTCTTATCAGACCGT
TTCCCGCGTGGTGAACCAGGCCAGCCACGTTTCTGCGAAAACGCGGGAAAAAGTGGAAGCGGCGATGGCG
GAGCTGAATTACATTCCCAACCGCGTGGCACAACAACTGGCGGGCAAACAGTCGTTGCTGATTGGCGTTG
CCACCTCCAGTCTGGCCCTGCACGCGCCGTCGCAAATTGTCGCGGCGATTAAATCTCGCGCCGATCAACT
GGGTGCCAGCGTGGTGGTGTCGATGGTAGAACGAAGCGGCGTCGAAGCCTGTAAAGCGGCGGTGCACAAT
CTTCTCGCGCAACGCGTCAGTGGGCTGATCATTAACTATCCGCTGGATGACCAGGATGCCATTGCTGTGG
AAGCTGCCTGCACTAATGTTCCGGCGTTATTTCTTGATGTCTCTGACCAGACACCCATCAACAGTATTAT
TTTCTCCCATGAAGACGGTACGCGACTGGGCGTGGAGCATCTGGTCGCATTGGGTCACCAGCAAATCGCG
CTGTTAGCGGGCCCATTAAGTTCTGTCTCGGCGCGTCTGCGTCTGGCTGGCTGGCATAAATATCTCACTC
GCAATCAAATTCAGCCGATAGCGGAACGGGAAGGCGACTGGAGTGCCATGTCCGGTTTTCAACAAACCAT
GCAAATGCTGAATGAGGGCATCGTTCCCACTGCGATGCTGGTTGCCAACGATCAGATGGCGCTGGGCGCA
ATGCGCGCCATTACCGAGTCCGGGCTGCGCGTTGGTGCGGATATCTCGGTAGTGGGATACGACGATACCG
AAGACAGCTCATGTTATATCCCGCCGTTAACCACCATCAAACAGGATTTTCGCCTGCTGGGGCAAACCAG
CGTGGACCGCTTGCTGCAACTCTCTCAGGGCCAGGCGGTGAAGGGCAATCAGCTGTTGCCCGTCTCACTG
GTGAAAAGAAAAACCACCCTGGCGCCCAATACGCAAACCGCCTCTCCCCGCGCGTTGGCCGATTCATTAA
TGCAGCTGGCACGACAGGTTTCCCGACTGGAAAGCGGGCAGTGAGCGCAACGCAATTAATGTAAGTTAGC
TCACTCATTAGGCACCCCACCCGGGTCCTTGAGCCCCATTATCACCTCCAAAGCCTTCTCGTCTGGTCAG
TTTCACCTGTTTTACGTAAAAACCCGCTTCGGCGGGTTTTTACTTTTGGGGAAACACAGAAAAAAGCCCG
CACCTGACAGTGCGGGCTTTTTTTTTCGACCAAAGGTGCGACTACTCTTGCCTACTACCTATCGACTGAG
CTGAAAGAATTCCTAAAGATCTATAAATGTGAGCGGATAACATTGACATTGTGAGCGGATAACAAGATAC
TTCTAGTTGAGACCAACTTTGGTCTCCACCATAGCGGTCGGTCTCTGTTTAAGAGCTATGCTGGAAACAG
CATAGCAAGTTTAAATAAGGCTAGTCCGTTATCAACTTGAAAAAGTGGCACCGAGTCGGTGCTTTTTTTT
TGAATTCATGTGGCTGACCGTTCTGTTGTCTCTCGCTCTTCCGAGTAGACGAACAATAAGGCCTCCCTAA
CGGGGGGCCTTTTTTATTGATAACAAAAGTCAGTGCTTCCGCTATTTCCAAAATACCGGGCTAATACGGT
TTAAACGACCTCCTGGATTTGCTCAGACAGCCTTTTCGTCATTCGTTTCAGCCAAAAAACTTAAGACCGC
CGGTCTTGTCCACTACCTTGCAGTAATGCGGTGGACAGGATCGGCGGTTTTCTTTTCTCTTCTCAAGAAG
TTCCTATACTTTCTAGAGAATAGGAACTTCGGAATAGGAACTTCCTCCTGAACGGCCATAAGAACGAAGG
CTGTCTGTTGAACTCTCGAGCCTGATTCCCTTTGTCAACAGCAATGGATAATTCACGAACCCAGTTGACA
TAAGCCTGTTCGGTTCGTAAACTGTAATGCAAGTAGCGTATGCGCTCACGCAACTGGTCCAGAACCTTGA
CCGAACGCAGCGGTGGTAACGGCGCAGTGGCGGTTTTCATGGCTTGTTATGACTGTTTTTTTGTACAGTC
TATGCCTCGGGCATCCAAGCAGCAAGCGCGTTACGCCGTGGGTCGATGTTTGATGTTATGGAGCAGCAAC
GATGTTACGCAGCAGGGCAGTCGCCCTAAAACAAAGTTAGGCAGCCGTTGTGCTGGTGCTTTCTGATAGT
TGTTGTGGGGTAGGCAGTCAGAGCTCGATTTGCTTGTCGCCATAATAGATTCACAAGAAGGATTCGACAT
GGGTCAAAGTAGCGATGAAGCCAACGCTCCCGTTGCAGGGCAGTTTGCGCTTCCCCTGAGTGCCACCTTT
GGCTTAGGGGATCGCGTACGCAAGAAATCTGGTGCCGCTTGGCAGGGTCAAGTCGTCGGTTGGTATTGCA
CAAAACTCACTCCTGAAGGCTATGCGGTCGAGTCCGAATCCCACCCAGGCTCAGTGCAAATTTATCCTGT
GGCTGCACTTGAACGTGTGGCCTAAGAATTATCTAGAATTATTCCATTGAGTAAGTTTTTAAGCACTCGA
GCATCAGCTTCAAAAGCGCTCTGAAGTTCCTATACTTTCTAGAGAATAGGAACTTCGGAATAGGTACTTC
AAGATCCCCAATTCGAGCTCATCGTCCGGGCCGCAAGCTCCTAGCGGCGGATTTGTCCTACTCAGGAGAG
CGTTCACCGACAAACAACAGATAAAACGAAAGGCCCAGTCTTTCGACTGAGCCTTTCGTTTTATTTGATG
CCTCAAGCTAGAGAGTCATTACCCCAGGCGTTTAAGGGCACCAATAACTGCCTTAAAAAAATTACGCCCC
GCCCTGCCACTCATCGCAGTCTAGCTTGGATTCTCACCAATAAAAAACGCCCGGCGGCAACCGAGCGTTC
TGAACAAATCCAGATGGAGTTCTGAGGTCATTACTGGATCTATCAACAGGAGTCCAAGCTCAGCTAATTA
AGCTAGCTTATCGATACCGTCGACCTCGAACCCCACGCCCCTCTTTAATACGACGGGCAATTTGCACTTC
AGAAAATGAAGAGTTTGCTTTAGCCATAACAAAAGTCCAGTATGCTTTTTCACAGCATAACTGGACTGAT
TTCAGTTTACAACTATTCTGTCTAGTTTAAGACTTTATTGTCATAGTTTAGATCTATTTTGTTCAGTTTA
AGACTTTATTGTCCGCCCACACCTGCTTACGCAGGGCATCCATTTATTACTCAACCGTAACCGATTTTGC
CAGGTTACGCGGCTGGTCCTCTAGCTGGCGTAATAGCGAAGAGGCCCGCACCGATCGCCCTTCCCAACAG
TTGCGCAGCCTGAATGGCGAATGGCGCCTGATGCGGTATTTTCTCCTTACGCATCTGTGCGGTATTTCAC
ACCGCATATGGTGCACTCTCAGTACAATCTGCTCTGATGCCGCATAGTTAAGCCAGCCCCGACACCCGCC
AACACCCGCTGACGCGCCCTGACGGGCTTGTCTGCTCCCGGCATCCGCTTACAGACAAGCTGTGACCGTC
TCCGGGAGCTGCATGTGTCAGAGGTTTTCACCGTCGTCACCGAAACGCGCGAGACGAAAGGGCCTCGTGA
TACGCCTATTTTTATAGGTTAATGTCATGATAATAATGGTTTCTTAGACGTCAGGTGGCACTTTTCGGGG
AAATGTGCGCGGAACCCCTATTTGTTTATTTTTCTAAATACATTCAAATATGTATCCGCTCATGAGACAA
TAACCCTGATAAATGCTTCAATAATATTGAAAAAGGAAGAGTATGAGTATTCAACATTTCCGTGTCGCCC
TTATTCCCTTTTTTGCGGCATTTTGCCTTCCTGTTTTTGCTCACCCAGAAACGCTGGTGAAAGTAAAAGA
TGCTGAAGATCAGTTGGGTGCACGAGTGGGTTACATCGAACTGGATCTCAACAGCGGTAAGATCCTTGAG
AGTTTTCGCCCCGAAGAACGTTTTCCAATGATGAGCACTTTTAAAGTTCTGCTATGTGGCGCGGTATTAT
CCCGTATTGACGCCGGGCAAGAGCAACTCGGTCGCCGCATACACTATTCTCAGAATGACTTGGTTGAGTA
CTCACCAGTCACAGAAAAGCATCTTACGGATGGCATGACAGTAAGAGAATTATGCAGTGCTGCCATAACC
ATGAGTGATAACACTGCGGCCAACTTACTTCTGACAACGATCGGAGGACCGAAGGAGCTAACCGCTTTTT
TGCACAACATGGGGGATCATGTAACTCGCCTTGATCGTTGGGAACCGGAGCTGAATGAAGCCATACCAAA
CGACGAGCGTGACACCACGATGCCTGTAGCAATGGCAACAACGTTGCGCAAACTATTAACTGGCGAACTA
CTTACTCTAGCTTCCCGGCAACAATTAATAGACTGGATGGAGGCGGATAAAGTTGCAGGACCACTTCTGC
GCTCGGCCCTTCCGGCTGGCTGGTTTATTGCTGATAAATCTGGAGCCGGTGAGCGTGGGTCCCGCGGTAT
CATTGCAGCACTGGGGCCAGATGGTAAGCCCTCCCGTATCGTAGTTATCTACACGACGGGGAGTCAGGCA
ACTATGGATGAACGAAATAGACAGATCGCTGAGATAGGTGCCTCACTGATTAAGCATTGGTAACTGTCAG
ACCAAGTTTACTCATATATACTTTAGATTGATTTAAAACTTCATTTTTAATTTAAAAGGATCTAGGTGAA
GATCCTTTTTGATAATCTCATGACCAAAATCCCTTAACGTGAGTTTTCGTTCCACTGAGCGTCAGACCCC
GTAGAAAAGATCAAAGGCAGTTATTGGTGCCTCACTGATTAAGCATTGGTAACTGTCAGACCAAGTTTAC
TCATATATACTTTAGATTGATTTAAAACTTCATTTTTAATTTTTGCGGCCGCAAGATCCGGCCACGATGC
GTCCGGCGTAGAGGATCTGAAGATCAGCAGTTCAACCTGTTGATAGTACGTACTAAGCTCTCATGTTTCA
CGTACTAAGCTCTCATGTTTAACGTACTAAGCTCTCATGTTTAACGAACTAAACCCTCATGGCTAACGTA
CTAAGCTCTCATGGCTAACGTACTAAGCTCTCATGTTTCACGTACTAAGCTCTCATGTTTGAACAATAAA
ATTAATATAAATCAGCAACTTAAATAGCCTCTAAGGTTTTAAGTTTTATAAGAAAAAAAAGAATATATAA
GGCTTTTAAAGCTTTTAAGGTTTAACGGTTGTGGACAACAAGCCAGGGATGTAACGCACTGAGAAGCCCT
TAGAGCCTCTCAAAGCAATTTTGAGTGACACAGGAACACTTAACGGCTGACATGGGAATTAGCCATGGCA
TCACAGTATCGTGATGACAGAGGCAGGGAGTGCGGCCTTTTTACGGTTCCTGGCCTTTTGCTGGCCTTTT
GCTCACATGTTCTTTCCTGCGTTATCAGGGGATTCCTTAAGGTATACTTTCCGCTGCATAACCCTGCTTC
GGGGTCATTATAGCGATTTTTTCGGTATATCCATCCTTTTTCGCACGATATACAGGATTTTGCCAAAGGG
TTCGTGTAGACTTTCCTTGGTGTATCCAACGGCGTCAGCCGGGCAGGATAGGTGAAGTAGGCCCACCCGC
GAGCGGGTGTTCCTTCTTCACTGTCCCTTATTCGCACCTGGCGGTGCTCAACGGGAATCCTGCTCTGCGA
GGCTGGCCGATAAGCT
